>Addgene plasmid #135427 | AAV Ef1a-mRuby3-WPRE | addgene full sequence | sequence record 271155 | Addgene NGS Result
GGCTCCGGTGCCCGTCAGTGGGCAGAGCGCACATCGCCCACAGTCCCCGAGAAGTTGGGGGGAGGGGTCG
GCAATTGAACCGGTGCCTAGAGAAGGTGGCGCGGGGTAAACTGGGAAAGTGATGTCGTGTACTGGCTCCG
CCTTTTTCCCGAGGGTGGGGGAGAACCGTATATAAGTGCAGTAGTCGCCGTGAACGTTCTTTTTCGCAAC
GGGTTTGCCGCCAGAACACAGGTAAGTGCCGTGTGTGGTTCCCGCGGGCCTGGCCTCTTTACGGGTTATG
GCCCTTGCGTGCCTTGAATTACTTCCACCTGGCTGCAGTACGTGATTCTTGATCCCGAGCTTCGGGTTGG
AAGTGGGTGGGAGAGTTCGAGGCCTTGCGCTTAAGGAGCCCCTTCGCCTCGTGCTTGAGTTGAGGCCTGG
CCTGGGCGCTGGGGCCGCCGCGTGCGAATCTGGTGGCACCTTCGCGCCTGTCTCGCTGCTTTCGATAAGT
CTCTAGCCATTTAAAATTTTTGATGACCTGCTGCGACGCTTTTTTTCTGGCAAGATAGTCTTGTAAATGC
GGGCCAAGATCTGCACACTGGTATTTCGGTTTTTGGGGCCGCGGGCGGCGACGGGGCCCGTGCGTCCCAG
CGCACATGTTCGGCGAGGCGGGGCCTGCGAGCGCGGCCACCGAGAATCGGACGGGGGTAGTCTCAAGCTG
GCCGGCCTGCTCTGGTGCCTGGCCTCGCGCCGCCGTGTATCGCCCCGCCCTGGGCGGCAAGGCTGGCCCG
GTCGGCACCAGTTGCGTGAGCGGAAAGATGGCCGCTTCCCGGCCCTGCTGCAGGGAGCTCAAAATGGAGG
ACGCGGCGCTCGGGAGAGCGGGCGGGTGAGTCACCCACACAAAGGAAAAGGGCCTTTCCGTCCTCAGCCG
TCGCTTCATGTGACTCCACGGAGTACCGGGCGCCGTCCAGGCACCTCGATTAGTTCTCGAGCTTTTGGAG
TACGTCGTCTTTAGGTTGGGGGGAGGGGTTTTATGCGATGGAGTTTCCCCACACTGAGTGGGTGGAGACT
GAAGTTAGGCCAGCTTGGCACTTGATGTAATTCTCCTTGGAATTTGCCCTTTTTGAGTTTGGATCTTGGT
TCATTCTCAAGCCTCAGACAGTGGTTCAAAGTTTTTTTCTTCCATTTCAGGTGTCGTGAGGTACCGGATC
CGGTGGCATGGTGTCTAAGGGCGAAGAGCTGATCAAGGAAAATATGCGTATGAAGGTGGTCATGGAAGGT
TCGGTCAACGGCCACCAATTCAAATGCACAGGTGAAGGAGAAGGCAGACCGTACGAGGGAGTGCAAACCA
TGAGGATCAAAGTCATCGAGGGAGGACCCCTGCCATTTGCCTTTGACATTCTTGCCACGTCGTTCATGTA
TGGCAGCCGTACCTTTATCAAGTACCCGGCCGACATCCCTGATTTCTTTAAACAGTCCTTTCCTGAGGGT
TTTACTTGGGAAAGAGTTACGAGATACGAAGATGGTGGAGTCGTCACCGTCACGCAGGACACCAGCCTTG
AGGATGGCGAGCTCGTCTACAACGTCAAGGTCAGAGGGGTAAACTTTCCCTCCAATGGTCCCGTGATGCA
GAAGAAGACCAAGGGTTGGGAGCCTAATACAGAGATGATGTATCCAGCAGATGGTGGTCTGAGAGGATAC
ACTGACATCGCACTGAAAGTTGATGGTGGTGGCCATCTGCACTGCAACTTCGTGACAACTTACAGGTCAA
AAAAGACCGTCGGGAACATCAAGATGCCCGGTGTCCATGCCGTTGATCACCGCCTGGAAAGGATCGAGGA
GAGTGACAATGAAACCTACGTAGTGCAAAGAGAAGTGGCAGTTGCCAAATACAGCAACCTTGGTGGTGGC
ATGGACGAGCTGTACAAGTAATAGGAATTCGATATCAAGCTTATCGATAATCAACCTCTGGATTACAAAA
TTTGTGAAAGATTGACTGGTATTCTTAACTATGTTGCTCCTTTTACGCTATGTGGATACGCTGCTTTAAT
GCCTTTGTATCATGCTATTGCTTCCCGTATGGCTTTCATTTTCTCCTCCTTGTATAAATCCTGGTTGCTG
TCTCTTTATGAGGAGTTGTGGCCCGTTGTCAGGCAACGTGGCGTGGTGTGCACTGTGTTTGCTGACGCAA
CCCCCACTGGTTGGGGCATTGCCACCACCTGTCAGCTCCTTTCCGGGACTTTCGCTTTCCCCCTCCCTAT
TGCCACGGCGGAACTCATCGCCGCCTGCCTTGCCCGCTGCTGGACAGGGGCTCGGCTGTTGGGCACTGAC
AATTCCGTGGTGTTGTCGGGGAAATCATCGTCCTTTCCTTGGCTGCTCGCCTATGTTGCCACCTGGATTC
TGCGCGGGACGTCCTTCTGCTACGTCCCTTCGGCCCTCAATCCAGCGGACCTTCCTTCCCGCGGCCTGCT
GCCGGCTCTGCGGCCTCTTCCGCGTCTTCGCCTTCGCCCTCAGACGAGTCGGATCTCCCTTTGGGCCGCC
TCCCCGCATCGATACCGAGCGCTGCTCGAGAGATCTACGGGTGGCATCCCTGTGACCCCTCCCCAGTGCC
TCTCCTGGCCCTGGAAGTTGCCACTCCAGTGCCCACCAGCCTTGTCCTAATAAAATTAAGTTGCATCATT
TTGTCTGACTAGGTGTCCTTCTATAATATTATGGGGTGGAGGGGGGTGGTATGGAGCAAGGGGCAAGTTG
GGAAGACAACCTGTAGGGCCTGCGGGGTCTATTGGGAACCAAGCTGGAGTGCAGTGGCACAATCTTGGCT
CACTGCAATCTCCGCCTCCTGGGTTCAAGCGATTCTCCTGCCTCAGCCTCCCGAGTTGTTGGGATTCCAG
GCATGCATGACCAGGCTCAGCTAATTTTTGTTTTTTTGGTAGAGACGGGGTTTCACCATATTGGCCAGGC
TGGTCTCCAACTCCTAATCTCAGGTGATCTACCCACCTTGGCCTCCCAAATTGCTGGGATTACAGGCGTG
AACCACTGCTCCCTTCCCTGTCCTTCTGATTTTGTAGGTAACCACGTGCGGACCGAGCGGCCGCAGGAAC
CCCTAGTGATGGAGTTGGCCACTCCCTCTCTGCGCGCTCGCTCGCTCACTGAGGCCGGGCGACCAAAGGT
CGCCCGACGCCCGGGCTTTGCCCGGGCGGCCTCAGTGAGCGAGCGAGCGCGCAGCTGCCTGCAGGGGCGC
CTGATGCGGTATTTTCTCCTTACGCATCTGTGCGGTATTTCACACCGCATA
[95 nt withheld, positions 3272-3366]
T
[46 nt withheld, positions 3368-3413]
C
[141 nt withheld, positions 3415-3555]
CCTTTGACGTTGGAGTCCACGTTCTTT
[37 nt withheld, positions 3583-3619]
ACTCTATCTCGGGCTATTCTTTTGATTTATAAGGGATTTTGCCGATTTCGGTCTATTGGTTAAAAAATGA
GCTGATTTAACAAAAATTTAACGCGAATTTTAACAAAATATTAACGTTTACAATTTTATGGTGCACTCTC
AGTACAATCTGCTCTGATGCCGCATAGTTAAGCCAGCCCCGACACCCGCCAACACCCGCTGACGCGCCCT
GACGGGCTTGTCTGCTCCCGGCATCCGCTTACAGACAAGCTGTGACCGTCTCCGGGAGCTGCATGTGTCA
GAGGTTTTCACCGTCATCACCGAAACGCGCGAGACGAAAGGGCCTCGTGATACGCCTATTTTTATAGGTT
AATGTCATGATAATAATGGTTTCTTAGACGTCAGGTGGCACTTTTCGGGGAAATGTGCGCGGAACCCCTA
TTTGTTTATTTTTCTAAATACATTCAAATATGTATCCGCTCATGAGACAATAACCCTGATAAATGCTTCA
ATAATATTGAAAAAGGAAGAGTATGAGTATTCAACATTTCCGTGTCGCCCTTATTCCCTTTTTTGCGGCA
TTTTGCCTTCCTGTTTTTGCTCACCCAGAAACGCTGGTGAAAGTAAAAGATGCTGAAGATCAGTTGGGTG
CACGAGTGGGTTACATCGAACTGGATCTCAACAGCGGTAAGATCCTTGAGAGTTTTCGCCCCGAAGAACG
TTTTCCAATGATGAGCACTTTTAAAGTTCTGCTATGTGGCGCGGTATTATCCCGTATTGACGCCGGGCAA
GAGCAACTCGGTCGCCGCATACACTATTCTCAGAATGACTTGGTTGAGTACTCACCAGTCACAGAAAAGC
ATCTTACGGATGGCATGACAGTAAGAGAATTATGCAGTGCTGCCATAACCATGAGTGATAACACTGCGGC
CAACTTACTTCTGACAACGATCGGAGGACCGAAGGAGCTAACCGCTTTTTTGCACAACATGGGGGATCAT
GTAACTCGCCTTGATCGTTGGGAACCGGAGCTGAATGAAGCCATACCAAACGACGAGCGTGACACCACGA
TGCCTGTAGCAATGGCAACAACGTTGCGCAAACTATTAACTGGCGAACTACTTACTCTAGCTTCCCGGCA
ACAATTAATAGACTGGATGGAGGCGGATAAAGTTGCAGGACCACTTCTGCGCTCGGCCCTTCCGGCTGGC
TGGTTTATTGCTGATAAATCTGGAGCCGGTGAGCGTGGGTCTCGCGGTATCATTGCAGCACTGGGGCCAG
ATGGTAAGCCCTCCCGTATCGTAGTTATCTACACGACGGGGAGTCAGGCAACTATGGATGAACGAAATAG
ACAGATCGCTGAGATAGGTGCCTCACTGATTAAGCATTGGTAACTGTCAGACCAAGTTTACTCATATATA
CTTTAGATTGATTTAAAACTTCATTTTTAATTTAAAAGGATCTAGGTGAAGATCCTTTTTGATAATCTCA
TGACCAAAATCCCTTAACGTGAGTTTTCGTTCCACTGAGCGTCAGACCCCGTAGAAAAGATCAAAGGATC
TTCTTGAGATCCTTTTTTTCTGCGCGTAATCTGCTGCTTGCAAACAAAAAAACCACCGCTACCAGCGGTG
GTTTGTTTGCCGGATCAAGAGCTACCAACTCTTTTTCCGAAGGTAACTGGCTTCAGCAGAGCGCAGATAC
CAAATACTGTTCTTCTAGTGTAGCCGTAGTTAGGCCACCACTTCAAGAACTCTGTAGCACCGCCTACATA
CCTCGCTCTGCTAATCCTGTTACCAGTGGCTGCTGCCAGTGGCGATAAGTCGTGTCTTACCGGGTTGGAC
TCAAGACGATAGTTACCGGATAAGGCGCAGCGGTCGGGCTGAACGGGGGGTTCGTGCACACAGCCCAGCT
TGGAGCGAACGACCTACACCGAACTGAGATACCTACAGCGTGAGCTATGAGAAAGCGCCACGCTTCCCGA
AGGGAGAAAGGCGGACAGGTATCCGGTAAGCGGCAGGGTCGGAACAGGAGAGCGCACGAGGGAGCTTCCA
GGGGGAAACGCCTGGTATCTTTATAGTCCTGTCGGGTTTCGCCACCTCTGACTTGAGCGTCGATTTTTGT
GATGCTCGTCAGGGGGGCGGAGCCTATGGAAAAACGCCAGCAACGCGGCCTTTTTACGGTTCCTGGCCTT
TTGCTGGCCTTTTGCTCACATGTCCTGCAGGCAGCTGCGCGCTCGCTCGCTCACTGAGGCCGCCCGGGCG
TCGGGCGACCTTTGGTCGCCCGGCCTCAGTGAGCGAGCGAGCGCGCAGAGAGGGAGTGGCCAACTCCATC
ACTAGGGGTTCCTGCGGCCGCACGCGTAAGCTTTGCAAAGATGGATAAAGTTTTAAACAGAGAGGAATCT
TTGCAGCTAATGGACCTTCTAGGTCTTGAAAGGAGTGGGAATT
Features (pLannotate 1.2.2; 16 found; start..end, strand, type, name):
      1..1179    +  promoter       EF-1α promoter: strong constitutive promoter for human elongation factor EF-1α
   1198..1908    +  CDS            mRuby3: mRuby3 is a basic (constitutively fluorescent) red fluorescent protein published in 2016, derived from Entacmaea quadricolor. It has low acid sensitivity.
   1913..1939    +  misc_feature   MCS (fragment): pBluescript multiple cloning site
   1939..2527    +  misc_feature   WPRE: woodchuck hepatitis virus posttranscriptional regulatory element
   2559..3035    +  polyA_signal   hGH poly(A) signal: human growth hormone polyadenylation signal
   3075..3215    +  repeat_region  AAV2 ITR: inverted terminal repeat of adeno-associated virus serotype 2 inverted
   3220..3271    -  misc_feature   bom (fragment): basis of mobility region from pBR322
   3290..3745    +  rep_origin     f1 ori (sequence partly withheld): f1 bacteriophage origin of replication; arrow indicates direction of (+) strand synthesis
   3746..3795    -  misc_feature   bom (fragment): basis of mobility region from pBR322
   3897..3932    -  CDS            rop (fragment): Rop protein, which maintains plasmids at low copy number; rop
   4027..4131    +  promoter       AmpR promoter: bla
   4132..4992    +  CDS            AmpR: β-lactamase; bla; confers resistance to ampicillin, carbenicillin, and related antibiotics
   5163..5751    +  rep_origin     ori: high-copy-number ColE1/pMB1/pBR322/pUC origin of replication
   5824..5851    +  repeat_region  AAV2 ITR (fragment): inverted terminal repeat of adeno-associated virus serotype 2 inverted
   5880..5907    +  repeat_region  AAV2 ITR (fragment): inverted terminal repeat of adeno-associated virus serotype 2 inverted
   5970..6036    +  CDS            small t antigen (fragment): SV40 (simian virus 40) small t antigen
