[The description below was written by a language model from this plasmid's Addgene catalogue record and pLannotate feature annotations shown in this document.]
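Description:
AAV Ef1a-mRuby3-WPRE is an adeno-associated virus transfer plasmid that also works as a direct mammalian expression vector. It was built on the pAAV-EF1a-Flpo backbone by replacing the FlpO recombinase coding sequence with a de novo synthesized mRuby3 fragment, using EcoRI and BamHI sites that were both retained. The complete plasmid is about 6 kb. In bacteria it is maintained at high copy through a ColE1/pUC-type origin and selected with ampicillin via the β-lactamase gene. An f1 phage origin is also present, and short annotated remnants of bom, rop and SV40 small t antigen appear to be non-functional backbone fragments.

The expression cassette is simple and constitutive, with no recombinase-dependent elements. The human EF-1α promoter drives mRuby3, a monomeric red fluorescent protein derived from an Entacmaea quadricolor protein. Downstream lie a small multiple cloning site remnant, the woodchuck hepatitis virus posttranscriptional regulatory element (WPRE), which enhances transcript stability and expression, and the human growth hormone polyadenylation signal. AAV2 inverted terminal repeats flank the cassette and provide the cis signals for replication and packaging of the intervening DNA into AAV particles when rep, cap and helper functions are supplied in trans. The feature table annotates one ITR in full, while the upstream ITR is detected only as two short fragments. This may reflect the difficulty of sequencing and annotating these structured repeats, but the record does not resolve it. According to the record, the plasmid is used to express mRuby3 in mammalian cells or to produce AAV that delivers the red fluorescent marker.
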