Addgene plasmid #135427: AAV Ef1a-mRuby3-WPRE
Purpose: Can be used to express mRuby3. Can also be used to create adeno-associated virus for delivery of the mRuby3 sequence.
Depositing lab: Rylan Larsen. Depositing organization: Allen Institute.
Backbone
  Vector backbone: pAAV-EF1a-Flpo
  Backbone manufacturer: Karl Deisseroth
  Backbone size w/o insert (bp): 6109
  Total vector size (bp): 6042
  Modifications to backbone: A fragment containing mRuby3 was swapped into replace FlpO in the original backbone.
  Vector type: Mammalian Expression, AAV
Growth in bacteria
  Bacterial resistance: Ampicillin, 100 μg/mL
  Growth temperature: 37°C
  Growth strain: NEB Stable
  Copy number: High Copy
Gene/Insert
  Gene/Insert name: mRuby3 (alt names: monomeric ruby3; mRuby3 red fluorescent protein)
  Species: Synthetic
  Insert size (bp): 729
  Promoter: Ef1a
  Cloning method: Restriction Enzyme; 5′ cloning site EcoRI (not destroyed); 3′ cloning site BamHI (not destroyed)
  Sequencing primers: 5′ TCAAGCCTCAGACAGTGGTTC; 3′ CATAGCGTAAAAGGAGCAACA
Resource information
  A portion of this plasmid was derived from a plasmid made by: mRuby3 was synthesized de novo based on sequences published by Jun Chu's and Michael Lin's laboratories (Bajar et al, 2016, Nature Communications, PMID:26879144) .
Terms and licenses: Academic/Nonprofit Terms; Industry Terms: Not Available to Industry
How to cite: AAV Ef1a-mRuby3-WPRE was a gift from Rylan Larsen (Addgene plasmid # 135427 ; http://n2t.net/addgene:135427 ; RRID:Addgene_135427)
